Addgene plasmid #78509: CD45 sp-SNAPf-CD45R0Ex-His10 (XSB316)
Purpose: Construct for expressing CD45R0 (extracellular domain) His10 in Sf9
Depositing lab: Ron Vale. Depositing organization: University of California, San Francisco (UCSF). Publication: Phase separation of signaling molecules promotes T cell receptor signal transduction. Su X, Ditlev JA, Hui E, Xing W, Banjade S, Okrut J, King DS, Taunton J, Rosen MK, Vale RD. Science. 2016 Apr 29;352(6285):595-9. doi: 10.1126/science.aad9964. Epub 2016 Apr 7. PubMed 27056844.
Backbone
  Vector backbone: pFastbac1
  Total vector size (bp): 6600
  Vector type: Insect Expression
Growth in bacteria
  Bacterial resistance: Ampicillin, 100 μg/mL
  Growth temperature: 37°C
  Growth strain: DH5alpha
  Copy number: High Copy
Gene/Insert
  Gene/Insert name: CD45R0Ex
  Species: H. sapiens (human)
  Entrez Gene: PTPRC (a.k.a. B220, CD45, CD45R, GP180, IMD105, L-CA, LCA, LY5, T200)
  Tag / fusion protein: SNAPf (N terminal on insert); His10 (C terminal on insert)
Terms and licenses: Academic/Nonprofit Terms; Industry Terms: Not Available to Industry
How to cite: CD45 sp-SNAPf-CD45R0Ex-His10 (XSB316) was a gift from Ron Vale (Addgene plasmid # 78509 ; http://n2t.net/addgene:78509 ; RRID:Addgene_78509)
