[The description below was written by a language model from this plasmid's Addgene catalogue record and pLannotate feature annotations shown in this document.]
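Description:
CD45 sp-SNAPf-CD45R0Ex-His10 (XSB316) is a baculovirus donor plasmid of about 6.6 kb built on the pFastBac1 backbone for producing a tagged human CD45 ectodomain in Sf9 insect cells. In E. coli it is maintained at high copy from a ColE1/pUC-type origin and selected with ampicillin through the β-lactamase gene. An f1 origin is also present. The expression cassette sits between the Tn7R and Tn7L mini-Tn7 ends together with a gentamicin acetyltransferase marker driven by the integron Pc promoter. This is the standard pFastBac arrangement. It allows site-specific transposition of the cassette into a baculovirus shuttle genome (bacmid), with gentamicin resistance marking the transposed segment. The recombinant bacmid is then used to generate virus for infecting insect cells.

The payload is driven by the strong, very late polyhedrin promoter from Autographa californica nucleopolyhedrovirus and terminated by the SV40 polyadenylation signal. As the name indicates, the open reading frame begins with the CD45 signal peptide, which is not separately annotated in the feature table. A signal peptide would direct the product into the secretory pathway. It is followed by SNAPf, the fast-reacting SNAP-tag variant that covalently couples to benzylguanine-derivatised dyes or ligands. Next comes the extracellular domain of the R0 isoform of human CD45 (PTPRC), and the frame ends with a C-terminal polyhistidine tag. The catalogue lists the tag as His10, whereas the automated annotation marks only an 8xHis stretch.

The stated purpose is expression of the His10-tagged CD45R0 extracellular domain in Sf9 cells. The tag permits metal-affinity purification and can in principle tether the protein to nickel-chelating surfaces, and SNAPf permits fluorescent labelling. The associated publication concerns phase separation of signalling molecules in T cell receptor signal transduction.
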