Features (pLannotate 1.2.2; 17 found; start..end, strand, type, name):
      2..457     +  rep_origin     f1 ori (sequence partly withheld): f1 bacteriophage origin of replication; arrow indicates direction of (+) strand synthesis
    484..588     +  promoter       AmpR promoter: bla
    589..1449    +  CDS            AmpR: β-lactamase; bla; confers resistance to ampicillin, carbenicillin, and related antibiotics
   1620..2208    +  rep_origin     ori: high-copy-number ColE1/pMB1/pBR322/pUC origin of replication
   2394..2443    -  misc_feature   bom (fragment): basis of mobility region from pBR322
   2511..2735    -  mobile_element Tn7R: mini-Tn7 element (right end of the Tn7 transposon) Tn7
   2802..3335    -  CDS            GmR: gentamycin acetyltransferase; aacC1; confers resistance to gentamycin
   3524..3552    -  promoter       Pc promoter: intI1 (promoter lies within the coding sequence); class 1 integron promoter
   3530..3877    -  CDS            YPR2_ECOLX (fragment): Protein predicted: Swiss-Prot protein existence level 4. From Escherichia coli.
   3904..3995    +  promoter       polyhedrin promoter: polh from Autographa californica; promoter for the baculovirus polyhedrin gene
   4137..4682    +  CDS            SNAP-tag®: human O6-alkylguanine-DNA-alkyltransferase variant that forms covalent bonds with benzylguanine derivatives fast-reacting variant, optimized for mammalian expression
   4716..5879    +  CDS            PTPRC (fragment): PTPRC_HUMAN - Also known as CD45. Experimental evidence at protein level: Swiss-Prot protein existence level 1. (Microbial infection) Acts as a receptor for human cytomegalovirus protein UL11 and mediates binding of UL11 to T-cells, leading to reduced induction of tyrosine phosphorylation of multiple signaling proteins upon T-cell receptor stimulation and impaired T-cell proliferation. From Homo sapiens (Human).
   5889..5912    +  CDS            8xHis: 8xHis affinity tag
   5990..6073    +  CDS            large T antigen (fragment): large T antigen from SV40 (simian virus 40)
   6096..6230    +  polyA_signal   SV40 poly(A) signal: SV40 polyadenylation signal
   6259..6424    -  mobile_element Tn7L: mini-Tn7 element (left end of the Tn7 transposon) Tn7
   6587..6603    +  CDS            lacZα (fragment): LacZα fragment of β-galactosidase; lacZ fragment
>Addgene plasmid #78509 | CD45 sp-SNAPf-CD45R0Ex-His10 (XSB316) | depositor full sequence | sequence record 146555 | CD45 sp-SNAPf-CD45R0Ex-His10 (XSB316) sequence 6606 bps
G
[124 nt withheld, positions 2-125]
C
[91 nt withheld, positions 127-217]
A
[49 nt withheld, positions 219-267]
CCTTTGACGTTGGAGTCCACGTTCTTT
[37 nt withheld, positions 295-331]
ACCCTATCTCGGTCTATTCTTTTGATTTATAAGGGATTTTGCCGATTTCGGCCTATTGGTTAAAAAATGA
GCTGATTTAACAAAAATTTAACGCGAATTTTAACAAAATATTAACGTTTACAATTTCAGGTGGCACTTTT
CGGGGAAATGTGCGCGGAACCCCTATTTGTTTATTTTTCTAAATACATTCAAATATGTATCCGCTCATGA
GACAATAACCCTGATAAATGCTTCAATAATATTGAAAAAGGAAGAGTATGAGTATTCAACATTTCCGTGT
CGCCCTTATTCCCTTTTTTGCGGCATTTTGCCTTCCTGTTTTTGCTCACCCAGAAACGCTGGTGAAAGTA
AAAGATGCTGAAGATCAGTTGGGTGCACGAGTGGGTTACATCGAACTGGATCTCAACAGCGGTAAGATCC
TTGAGAGTTTTCGCCCCGAAGAACGTTTTCCAATGATGAGCACTTTTAAAGTTCTGCTATGTGGCGCGGT
ATTATCCCGTATTGACGCCGGGCAAGAGCAACTCGGTCGCCGCATACACTATTCTCAGAATGACTTGGTT
GAGTACTCACCAGTCACAGAAAAGCATCTTACGGATGGCATGACAGTAAGAGAATTATGCAGTGCTGCCA
TAACCATGAGTGATAACACTGCGGCCAACTTACTTCTGACAACGATCGGAGGACCGAAGGAGCTAACCGC
TTTTTTGCACAACATGGGGGATCATGTAACTCGCCTTGATCGTTGGGAACCGGAGCTGAATGAAGCCATA
CCAAACGACGAGCGTGACACCACGATGCCTGTAGCAATGGCAACAACGTTGCGCAAACTATTAACTGGCG
AACTACTTACTCTAGCTTCCCGGCAACAATTAATAGACTGGATGGAGGCGGATAAAGTTGCAGGACCACT
TCTGCGCTCGGCCCTTCCGGCTGGCTGGTTTATTGCTGATAAATCTGGAGCCGGTGAGCGTGGGTCTCGC
GGTATCATTGCAGCACTGGGGCCAGATGGTAAGCCCTCCCGTATCGTAGTTATCTACACGACGGGGAGTC
AGGCAACTATGGATGAACGAAATAGACAGATCGCTGAGATAGGTGCCTCACTGATTAAGCATTGGTAACT
GTCAGACCAAGTTTACTCATATATACTTTAGATTGATTTAAAACTTCATTTTTAATTTAAAAGGATCTAG
GTGAAGATCCTTTTTGATAATCTCATGACCAAAATCCCTTAACGTGAGTTTTCGTTCCACTGAGCGTCAG
ACCCCGTAGAAAAGATCAAAGGATCTTCTTGAGATCCTTTTTTTCTGCGCGTAATCTGCTGCTTGCAAAC
AAAAAAACCACCGCTACCAGCGGTGGTTTGTTTGCCGGATCAAGAGCTACCAACTCTTTTTCCGAAGGTA
ACTGGCTTCAGCAGAGCGCAGATACCAAATACTGTCCTTCTAGTGTAGCCGTAGTTAGGCCACCACTTCA
AGAACTCTGTAGCACCGCCTACATACCTCGCTCTGCTAATCCTGTTACCAGTGGCTGCTGCCAGTGGCGA
TAAGTCGTGTCTTACCGGGTTGGACTCAAGACGATAGTTACCGGATAAGGCGCAGCGGTCGGGCTGAACG
GGGGGTTCGTGCACACAGCCCAGCTTGGAGCGAACGACCTACACCGAACTGAGATACCTACAGCGTGAGC
ATTGAGAAAGCGCCACGCTTCCCGAAGGGAGAAAGGCGGACAGGTATCCGGTAAGCGGCAGGGTCGGAAC
AGGAGAGCGCACGAGGGAGCTTCCAGGGGGAAACGCCTGGTATCTTTATAGTCCTGTCGGGTTTCGCCAC
CTCTGACTTGAGCGTCGATTTTTGTGATGCTCGTCAGGGGGGCGGAGCCTATGGAAAAACGCCAGCAACG
CGGCCTTTTTACGGTTCCTGGCCTTTTGCTGGCCTTTTGCTCACATGTTCTTTCCTGCGTTATCCCCTGA
TTCTGTGGATAACCGTATTACCGCCTTTGAGTGAGCTGATACCGCTCGCCGCAGCCGAACGACCGAGCGC
AGCGAGTCAGTGAGCGAGGAAGCGGAAGAGCGCCTGATGCGGTATTTTCTCCTTACGCATCTGTGCGGTA
TTTCACACCGCAGACCAGCCGCGTAACCTGGCAAAATCGGTTACGGTTGAGTAATAAATGGATGCCCTGC
GTAAGCGGGTGTGGGCGGACAATAAAGTCTTAAACTGAACAAAATAGATCTAAACTATGACAATAAAGTC
TTAAACTAGACAGAATAGTTGTAAACTGAAATCAGTCCAGTTATGCTGTGAAAAAGCATACTGGACTTTT
GTTATGGCTAAAGCAAACTCTTCATTTTCTGAAGTGCAAATTGCCCGTCGTATTAAAGAGGGGCGTGGCC
AAGGGCATGGTAAAGACTATATTCGCGGCGTTGTGACAATTTACCGAACAACTCCGCGGCCGGGAAGCCG
ATCTCGGCTTGAACGAATTGTTAGGTGGCGGTACTTGGGTCGATATCAAAGTGCATCACTTCTTCCCGTA
TGCCCAACTTTGTATAGAGAGCCACTGCGGGATCGTCACCGTAATCTGCTTGCACGTAGATCACATAAGC
ACCAAGCGCGTTGGCCTCATGCTTGAGGAGATTGATGAGCGCGGTGGCAATGCCCTGCCTCCGGTGCTCG
CCGGAGACTGCGAGATCATAGATATAGATCTCACTACGCGGCTGCTCAAACCTGGGCAGAACGTAAGCCG
CGAGAGCGCCAACAACCGCTTCTTGGTCGAAGGCAGCAAGCGCGATGAATGTCTTACTACGGAGCAAGTT
CCCGAGGTAATCGGAGTCCGGCTGATGTTGGGAGTAGGTGGCTACGTCTCCGAACTCACGACCGAAAAGA
TCAAGAGCAGCCCGCATGGATTTGACTTGGTCAGGGCCGAGCCTACATGTGCGAATGATGCCCATACTTG
AGCCACCTAACTTTGTTTTAGGGCGACTGCCCTGCTGCGTAACATCGTTGCTGCTGCGTAACATCGTTGC
TGCTCCATAACATCAAACATCGACCCACGGCGTAACGCGCTTGCTGCTTGGATGCCCGAGGCATAGACTG
TACAAAAAAACAGTCATAACAAGCCATGAAAACCGCCACTGCGCCGTTACCACCGCTGCGTTCGGTCAAG
GTTCTGGACCAGTTGCGTGAGCGCATACGCTACTTGCATTACAGTTTACGAACCGAACAGGCTTATGTCA
ACTGGGTTCGTGCCTTCATCCGTTTCCACGGTGTGCGTCACCCGGCAACCTTGGGCAGCAGCGAAGTCGA
GGCATTTCTGTCCTGGCTGGCGAACGAGCGCAAGGTTTCGGTCTCCACGCATCGTCAGGCATTGGCGGCC
TTGCTGTTCTTCTACGGCAAGGTGCTGTGCACGGATCTGCCCTGGCTTCAGGAGATCGGAAGACCTCGGC
CGTCGCGGCGCTTGCCGGTGGTGCTGACCCCGGATGAAGTGGTTCGCATCCTCGGTTTTCTGGAAGGCGA
GCATCGTTTGTTCGCCCAGGACTCTAGCTATAGTTCTAGTGGTTGGCTACGTATACTCCGGAATATTAAT
AGATCATGGAGATAATTAAAATGATAACCATCTCGCAAATAAATAAGTATTTTACTGTTTTCGTAACAGT
TTTGTAATAAAAAAACCTATAAATATTCCGGATTATTCATACCGTCCCACCATCGGGCGCGGATCCATGG
GCATCCTTCCCAGCCCTGGGATGCCTGCGCTGCTCTCCCTCGTGAGCCTTCTCTCCGTGCTGCTGATGGG
TTGCGTAGCTGAAACCGGTGAATTCATGGACAAAGACTGCGAAATGAAGCGCACCACCCTGGATAGCCCT
CTGGGCAAGCTGGAACTGTCTGGGTGCGAACAGGGCCTGCACCGTATCATCTTCCTGGGCAAAGGAACAT
CTGCCGCCGACGCCGTGGAAGTGCCTGCCCCAGCCGCCGTGCTGGGCGGACCAGAGCCACTGATGCAGGC
CACCGCCTGGCTCAACGCCTACTTTCACCAGCCTGAGGCCATCGAGGAGTTCCCTGTGCCAGCCCTGCAC
CACCCAGTGTTCCAGCAGGAGAGCTTTACCCGCCAGGTGCTGTGGAAACTGCTGAAAGTGGTGAAGTTCG
GAGAGGTCATCAGCTACAGCCACCTGGCCGCCCTGGCCGGCAATCCCGCCGCCACCGCCGCCGTGAAAAC
CGCCCTGAGCGGAAATCCCGTGCCCATTCTGATCCCCTGCCACCGGGTGGTGCAGGGCGACCTGGACGTG
GGGGGCTACGAGGGCGGGCTCGCCGTGAAAGAGTGGCTGCTGGCCCACGAGGGCCACAGACTGGGCAAGC
CTGGGCTGGGTGGTGGTTCTGGTGGTTCTGTCGACCAAAGCCCAACACCTTCCCCCACTGATGCCTACCT
TAATGCCTCTGAAACAACCACTCTGAGCCCTTCTGGAAGCGCTGTCATTTCAACCACAACAATAGCTACT
ACTCCATCTAAGCCAACATGTGATGAAAAATATGCAAACATCACTGTGGATTACTTATATAACAAGGAAA
CTAAATTATTTACAGCAAAGCTAAATGTTAATGAGAATGTGGAATGTGGAAACAATACTTGCACAAACAA
TGAGGTGCATAACCTTACAGAATGTAAAAATGCGTCTGTTTCCATATCTCATAATTCATGTACTGCTCCT
GATAAGACATTAATATTAGATGTGCCACCAGGGGTTGAAAAGTTTCAGTTACATGATTGTACACAAGTTG
AAAAAGCAGATACTACTATTTGTTTAAAATGGAAAAATATTGAAACCTTTACTTGTGATACACAGAATAT
TACCTACAGATTTCAGTGTGGTAATATGATATTTGATAATAAAGAAATTAAATTAGAAAACCTTGAACCC
GAACATGAGTATAAGTGTGACTCAGAAATACTCTATAATAACCACAAGTTTACTAACGCAAGTAAAATTA
TTAAAACAGATTTTGGGAGTCCAGGAGAGCCTCAGATTATTTTTTGTAGAAGTGAAGCTGCACATCAAGG
AGTAATTACCTGGAATCCCCCTCAAAGATCATTTCATAATTTTACCCTCTGTTATATAAAAGAGACAGAA
AAAGATTGCCTCAATCTGGATAAAAACCTCATCAAATATGATTTGCAAAATTTAAAACCTTATACGAAAT
ATGTTTTATCATTACATGCCTACATCATTGCAAAAGTGCAACGTAATGGAAGTGCTGCAATGTGTCATTT
CACAACTAAAAGTGCTCCTCCAAGCCAGGTCTGGAACATGACTGTCTCCATGACATCAGATAATAGTATG
CATGTCAAGTGTAGGCCTCCCAGGGACCGTAATGGCCCCCATGAACGTTACCATTTGGAAGTTGAAGCTG
GAAATACTCTGGTTAGAAATGAGTCGCATAAGAATTGCGATTTCCGTGTAAAAGATCTTCAATATTCAAC
AGACTACACTTTTAAGGCCTATTTTCACAATGGAGACTATCCTGGAGAACCCTTTATTTTACATCATTCA
ACATCTTATAATTCTAAGACTAGTCATCACCATCACCATCACCATCACCATCACTAAGCGGCCGCTTTCG
AATCTAGAGCCTGCAGTCTCGAGGCATGCGGTACCAAGCTTGTCGAGAAGTACTAGAGGATCATAATCAG
CCATACCACATTTGTAGAGGTTTTACTTGCTTTAAAAAACCTCCCACACCTCCCCCTGAACCTGAAACAT
AAAATGAATGCAATTGTTGTTGTTAACTTGTTTATTGCAGCTTATAATGGTTACAAATAAAGCAATAGCA
TCACAAATTTCACAAATAAAGCATTTTTTTCACTGCATTCTAGTTGTGGTTTGTCCAAACTCATCAATGT
ATCTTATCATGTCTGGATCTGATCACTGCTTGAGCCTAGGAGATCCGAACCAGATAAGTGAAATCTAGTT
CCAAACTATTTTGTCATTTTTAATTTTCGTATTAGCTTACGACGCTACACCCAGTTCCCATCTATTTTGT
CACTCTTCCCTAAATAATCCTTAAAAACTCCATTTCCACCCCTCCCAGTTCCCAACTATTTTGTCCGCCC
ACAGCGGGGCATTTTTCTTCCTGTTATGTTTTTAATCAAACATCCTGCCAACTCCATGTGACAAACCGTC
ATCTTCGGCTACTTTTTCTCTGTCACAGAATGAAAATTTTTCTGTCATCTCTTCGTTATTAATGTTTGTA
ATTGACTGAATATCAACGCTTATTTGCAGCCTGAATGGCGAATGG
