>Addgene plasmid #78509 | CD45 sp-SNAPf-CD45R0Ex-His10 (XSB316) | addgene partial sequence | sequence record 150135 | fBac-1 5'-tattcataccgtcccacca-3'
GGGCATCCTTCCCAGCCCTGGGATGCCTGCGCTGCTCTCCCTCGTGAGCCTTCTCTCCGTGCTGCTGATG
GGTTGCGTAGCTGAAACCGGTGAATTCATGGACAAAGACTGCGAAATGAAGCGCACCACCCTGGATAGCC
CTCTGGGCAAGCTGGAACTGTCTGGGTGCGAACAGGGCCTGCACCGTATCATCTTCCTGGGCAAAGGAAC
ATCTGCCGCCGACGCCGTGGAAGTGCCTGCCCCAGCCGCCGTGCTGGGCGGACCAGAGCCACTGATGCAG
GCCACCGCCTGGCTCAACGCCTACTTTCACCAGCCTGAGGCCATCGAGGAGTTCCCTGTGCCAGCCCTGC
ACCACCCAGTGTTCCAGCAGGAGAGCTTTACCCGCCAGGTGCTGTGGAAACTGCTGAAAGTGGTGAAGTT
CGGAGAGGTCATCAGCTACAGCCACCTGGCCGCCCTGGCCGGCAATCCCGCCGCCACCGCCGCCGTGAAA
ACCGCCCTGAGCGGAAATCCCGTGCCCATTCTGATCCCCTGCCACCGGGTGGTGCAGGGCGACCTGGACG
TGGGGGGCTACGAGGGCGGGCTCGCCGTGAAAGAGTGGCTGCTGGCCCACGAGGGCCACAGACTGGGCAA
GCCTGGGCTGGGTGGTGGTTCTGGTGGTTCTGTCGACCAAAGCCCAACACCTTCCCCCACTGATGCCTAC
CTTAATGCCTCTGAAACAACCACTCTGAGCCCTTCTGGAAGCGCTGTCATTTCAACCACAACAATAGCTA
CTACTCCATCTAAGCCAACATGTGATGAAAAATATGCAAACATCACTGTGGATTACTTATATAACAAGGA
AACTAAATTATTTACAGCAAAGCTAAATGTTAATGAGAATGTGGAATGTGGAAACAATACTTGCACAAAC
AATGAGGTGCATAACCTTACAGAATGTAAAAATGCGTCTGTTTCCATATCTCATAATTCATGTACTGCTC
CTGATAAGACATTAATATTAGATGTGCCACCAGGGGT
