>Addgene plasmid #78509 | CD45 sp-SNAPf-CD45R0Ex-His10 (XSB316) | addgene partial sequence | sequence record 150136 | fBac-2 5'-gggaggttttttaaagcaagtaaa-3'
CGCATGCCTCGAGACTGCAGGCTCTAGATTCGAAAGCGGCCGCTTAGTGATGGTGATGGTGATGGTGATG
GTGATGACTAGTCTTAGAATTATAAGATGTTGAATGATGTAAAATAAAGGGTTCTCCAGGATAGTCTCCA
TTGTGAAAATAGGCCTTAAAAGTGTAGTCTGTTGAATATTGAAGATCTTTTACACGGAAATCGCAATTCT
TATGCGACTCATTTCTAACCAGAGTATTTCCAGCTTCAACTTCCAAATGGTAACGTTCATGGGGGCCATT
ACGGTCCCTGGGAGGCCTACACTTGACATGCATACTATTATCTGATGTCATGGAGACAGTCATGTTCCAG
ACCTGGCTTGGAGGAGCACTTTTAGTTGTGAAATGACACATTGCAGCACTTCCATTACGTTGCACTTTTG
CAATGATGTAGGCATGTAATGATAAAACATATTTCGTATAAGGTTTTAAATTTTGCAAATCATATTTGAT
GAGGTTTTTATCCAGATTGAGGCAATCTTTTTCTGTCTCTTTTATATAACAGAGGGTAAAATTATGAAAT
GATCTTTGAGGGGGATTCCAGGTAATTACTCCTTGATGTGCAGCTTCACTTCTACAAAAAATAATCTGAG
GCTCTCCTGGACTCCCAAAATCTGTTTTAATAATTTTACTTGCGTTAGTAAACTTGTGGTTATTATAGAG
TATTTCTGAGTCACACTTATACTCATGTTCGGGTTCAAGGTTTTCTAATTTAATTTCTTTATTATCAAAT
ATCATATTACCACACTGAAATCTGTAGGTAATATTCTGTGTATCACAAGTAAAGGTTTCAATATTTT
